>Addgene plasmid #225638 | pEMS2382 | addgene full sequence | sequence record 449595 | Addgene NGS Result
GGTTACATCGAACTGGATCTCAACAGCGGTAAGATCCTTGAGAGTTTTCGCCCCGAAGAACGTTTTCCAA
TGATGAGCACTTTTAAAGTTCTGCTATGTGGCGCGGTATTATCCCGTATTGACGCCGGGCAAGAGCAACT
CGGTCGCCGCATACACTATTCTCAGAATGACTTGGTTGAGTACTCACCAGTCACAGAAAAGCATCTTACG
GATGGCATGACAGTAAGAGAATTATGCAGTGCTGCCATAACCATGAGTGATAACACTGCGGCCAACTTAC
TTCTGACAACGATCGGAGGACCGAAGGAGCTAACCGCTTTTTTGCACAACATGGGGGATCATGTAACTCG
CCTTGATCGTTGGGAACCGGAGCTGAATGAAGCCATACCAAACGACGAGCGTGACACCACGATGCCTGTA
GCAATGGCAACAACGTTGCGCAAACTATTAACTGGCGAACTACTTACTCTAGCTTCCCGGCAACAATTAA
TAGACTGGATGGAGGCGGATAAAGTTGCAGGACCACTTCTGCGCTCGGCCCTTCCGGCTGGCTGGTTTAT
TGCTGATAAATCTGGAGCCGGTGAGCGTGGGTCTCGCGGTATCATTGCAGCACTGGGGCCAGATGGTAAG
CCCTCCCGTATCGTAGTTATCTACACGACGGGGAGTCAGGCAACTATGGATGAACGAAATAGACAGATCG
CTGAGATAGGTGCCTCACTGATTAAGCATTGGTAACTGTCAGACCAAGTTTACTCATATATACTTTAGAT
TGATTTAAAACTTCATTTTTAATTTAAAAGGATCTAGGTGAAGATCCTTTTTGATAATCTCATGACCAAA
ATCCCTTAACGTGAGTTTTCGTTCCACTGAGCGTCAGACCCCGTAGAAAAGATCAAAGGATCTTCTTGAG
ATCCTTTTTTTCTGCGCGTAATCTGCTGCTTGCAAACAAAAAAACCACCGCTACCAGCGGTGGTTTGTTT
GCCGGATCAAGAGCTACCAACTCTTTTTCCGAAGGTAACTGGCTTCAGCAGAGCGCAGATACCAAATACT
GTTCTTCTAGTGTAGCCGTAGTTAGGCCACCACTTCAAGAACTCTGTAGCACCGCCTACATACCTCGCTC
TGCTAATCCTGTTACCAGTGGCTGCTGCCAGTGGCGATAAGTCGTGTCTTACCGGGTTGGACTCAAGACG
ATAGTTACCGGATAAGGCGCAGCGGTCGGGCTGAACGGGGGGTTCGTGCACACAGCCCAGCTTGGAGCGA
ACGACCTACACCGAACTGAGATACCTACAGCGTGAGCTATGAGAAAGCGCCACGCTTCCCGAAGGGAGAA
AGGCGGACAGGTATCCGGTAAGCGGCAGGGTCGGAACAGGAGAGCGCACGAGGGAGCTTCCAGGGGGAAA
CGCCTGGTATCTTTATAGTCCTGTCGGGTTTCGCCACCTCTGACTTGAGCGTCGATTTTTGTGATGCTCG
TCAGGGGGGCGGAGCCTATGGAAAAACGCCAGCAACGCGGCCTTTTTACGGTTCCTGGCCTTTTGCTGGC
CTTTTGCTCACATGTTCTTTCCTGCGTTATCCCCTGATTCTGTGGATAACCGTATTACCGCCTTTGAGTG
AGCTGATACCGCTCGCCGCAGCCGAACGACCGAGCGCAGCGAGTCAGTGAGCGAGGAAGCGGAAGAGCGC
CCAATACGCAAACCGCCTCTCCCCGCGCGTTGGCCGATTCATTAATGCAGCTGGCACGACAGGTTTCCCG
ACTGGAAAGCGGGCAGTGAGCGCAACGCAATTAATGTGAGTTAGCTCACTCATTAGGCACCCCAGGCTTT
ACACTTTATGCTTCCGGCTCGTATGTTGTGTGGAATTGTGAGCGGATAACAATTTCACACAGGAAACAGC
TATGACCATGATTACGCCAGATTTAATTAAGGCCTTAATTAGGCTGCGCGCTCGCTCGCTCACTGAGGCC
GCCCGGGCAAAGCCCGGGCGTCGGGCGACCTTTGGTCGCCCGGCCTCAGTGAGCGAGCGAGCGCGCAGAG
AGGGAGTGGCCAACTCCATCACTAGGGGTTCCTTGTAGTTAATGATTAACCCGCCATGCTACTTATCTAC
GTAGCCATGCTCTAGGAAGATCGGAATTCCCTAGGCCGGCCTCCTGAGGAAAACCTGGGCTTAGTCCTCC
CTCTGGCCCAGGAGGGGACCGGACCCCACAGCTGGAGGGAGCCGGCTTAGCTGACAGCGAGTGTATTAAA
AACAAGCTTTGGAGCAAAGCGGACAAGCTCAGGTGTTGGTAGAGTTCATCCCAGGCCCCAAAGTAATCAC
ATGGCAAACAAGCCCTGTCTAAATATCACGGCGGCTGGGGCAGCGGCACGCAGCGGCCTGGAAATGTCAG
CCGGGGGTGGGGGCTCCTCCGAGCCCCGGGATTAGCAGAGGTACCTGAAGTGAATGCGGCCTGGTGGCCT
CAGAGACTCGCCCTGTGGGCGGAGCAGCCTCACAGCCAGGTCGAAGTCAGCACTCTGACCCTGCCCCACG
CGGGGAGTGGGCACCAGTCCCAGGGCACAGACGTGCTGGGTGATTAATCTGGGTGATTAAGCCTCGGGCT
GAGAGGCTGTTGAGAGAGAACACGCTCCATTTCCATGAAAGCACAACTGGCCCGGCAGGAAACCGAATTA
AAAAGCAATATTTGTATCAGTGGAAGACATTTGCTGAAAGGTTAAATCCACATCCGGCAGTGTGGGCCAT
GAGCCTCCGGCGTGGTGTTCATCAGGCATGTCTCTCCTCCTGGCCTGGGCACCTGAGCACTGGGGCCGCC
CTGGGCAGAGCTGGGGCGGGGTGCTGGGGGGCCTGGAGCTGCCTCACCGAGGGATCCTCAGCAGCCGACC
CTGGTCTCAGCCCCCCGCAGAGCACGAGCCCCTGGTCCCCGCAAGCCCGCGGGCTGAGGATGATTCAGAC
AGGGCTGGGGAGTGAAGGCAATTAGATTCCACGGACGAGCCCTTTCTCCTGCGCCTCCCTCCTTCCTCAC
CCACCCCCGCCTCCATCAGGCACAGCAGGCAGGGGTGGGGGATGTAAGGAGGGGAAGGTGGGGGACCCAG
AGGGGGCTTTGACGTCAGCTCAGCTTATAAGAGGCTGCTGGGCCAGGGCTGTGGAGACGGAGCCCGGACC
TCCGGCGCGCCGAAGTTGGTCGTGAGGCACTGGGCAGGTAAGTATCAAGGTTACAAGACAGGTTTAAGGA
GACCAATAGAAACTGGGCTTGTCGAGACAGAGAAGACTCTTGCGTTTCTGATAGGCACCTATTGGTCTTA
CTGACATCCACTTTGCCTTTCTCTCCACAGGTGTCCACTCCCAGGCGGCCGCCACCATGGTGAGCAAGGG
CGAGGAGCTGTTCACCGGGGTGGTGCCCATCCTGGTCGAGCTGGACGGCGACGTAAACGGCCACAAGTTC
AGCGTGTCCGGCGAGGGCGAGGGCGATGCCACCTACGGCAAGCTGACCCTGAAGTTCATCTGCACCACCG
GCAAGCTGCCCGTGCCCTGGCCCACCCTCGTGACCACCTTCACCTACGGCGTGCAGTGCTTCGCCCGCTA
CCCCGACCACATGAAGCAGCACGACTTCTTCAAGTCCGCCATGCCCGAAGGCTACGTCCAGGAGCGCACC
ATCTTCTTCAAGGACGACGGCAACTACAAGACCCGCGCCGAGGTGAAGTTCGAGGGCGACACCCTGGTGA
ACCGCATCGAGCTGAAGGGCATCGACTTCAAGGAGGACGGCAACATCCTGGGGCACAAGCTGGAGTACAA
CTACAACAGCCACAAGGTCTATATCACCGCCGACAAGCAGAAGAACGGCATCAAGGTGAACTTCAAGACC
CGCCACAACATCGAGGACGGCAGCGTGCAGCTCGCCGACCACTACCAGCAGAACACCCCCATCGGCGACG
GCCCCGTGCTGCTGCCCGACAACCACTACCTGAGCACCCAGTCCGCCCTGAGCAAAGACCCCAACGAGAA
GCGCGATCACATGGTCCTGCTGGAGTTCGTGACCGCCGCCGGGATCACTCTCGGCATGGACGAGCTGTAC
AAGTAAGCGGCCGCGATCGCTCAACCTCTGGATTACAAAATTTGTGAAAGATTGACTGGTATTCTTAACT
ATGTTGCTCCTTTTACGCTATGTGGATACGCTGCTTTAATGCCTTTGTATCATGCTATTGCTTCCCGTAT
GGCTTTCATTTTCTCCTCCTTGTATAAATCCTGGTTGCTGTCTCTTTATGAGGAGTTGTGGCCCGTTGTC
AGGCAACGTGGCGTGGTGTGCACTGTGTTTGCTGACGCAACCCCCACTGGTTGGGGCATTGCCACCACCT
GTCAGCTCCTTTCCGGGACTTTCGCTTTCCCCCTCCCTATTGCCACGGCGGAACTCATCGCCGCCTGCCT
TGCCCGCTGCTGGACAGGGGCTCGGCTGTTGGGCACTGACAATTCCGTGGTGTTGTCGGGGAAATCATCG
TCCTTTCCTTGGCTGCTCGCCTGTGTTGCCACCTGGATTCTGCGCGGGACGTCCTTCTGCTACGTCCCTT
CGGCCCTCAATCCAGCGGACCTTCCTTCCCGCGGCCTGCTGCCGGCTCTGCGGCCTCTTCCGCGTCTTCG
CCTTCGCCCTCAGACGAGTCGGATCTCCCTTTGGGCCGCCTCCCCGCGATCGCAGACATGATAAGATACA
TTGATGAGTTTGGACAAACCACAACTAGAATGCAGTGAAAAAAATGCTTTATTTGTGAAATTTGTGATGC
TATTGCTTTATTTGTAACCATTATAAGCTGCAATAAACAAGTTAACAACAACAATTGCATTCATTTTATG
TTTCAGGTTCAGGGGGAGATGTGGGAGGTTTTTTAAAGCAAGTAAAACCTCTACAAATGTGGTAGTCGAA
ATTCCCGATAAGGATCTTCGTCGACGAATTCCCGATAAGGATCTTCCTAGAGCATGGCTACGTAGATAAG
TAGCATGGCGGGTTAATCATTAACTACAAGGAACCCCTAGTGATGGAGTTGGCCACTCCCTCTCTGCGCG
CTCGCTCGCTCACTGAGGCCGGGCGACCAAAGGTCGCCCGACGCCCGGGCTTTGCCCGGGCGGCCTCAGT
GAGCGAGCGAGCGCGCAGCCTTAATTAACCTAATTCACTGGCCGTCGTTTTACAACGTCGTGACTGGGAA
AACCCTGGCGTTACCCAACTTAATCGCCTTGCAGCACATCCCCCTTTCGCCAGCTGGCGTAATAGCGAAG
AGGCCCGCACCGATCGCCCTTCCCAACAGTTGCGCAGCCTGAATGGCGAATGGG
[124 nt withheld, positions 5305-5428]
C
[91 nt withheld, positions 5430-5520]
A
[49 nt withheld, positions 5522-5570]
CCTTTGACGTTGGAGTCCACGTTCTTT
[37 nt withheld, positions 5598-5634]
ACCCTATCTCGGTCTATTCTTTTGATTTATAAGGGATTTTGCCGATTTCGGCCTATTGGTTAAAAAATGA
GCTGATTTAACAAAAATTTAACGCGAATTTTAACAAAATATTAACGCTTACAATTTAGGTGGCACTTTTC
GGGGAAATGTGCGCGGAACCCCTATTTGTTTATTTTTCTAAATACATTCAAATATGTATCCGCTCATGAG
ACAATAACCCTGATAAATGCTTCAATAATATTGAAAAAGGAAGAGTATGAGTATTCAACATTTCCGTGTC
GCCCTTATTCCCTTTTTTGCGGCATTTTGCCTTCCTGTTTTTGCTCACCCAGAAACGCTGGTGAAAGTAA
AAGATGCTGAAGATCAGTTGGGTGCACGAGTG
Features (pLannotate 1.2.2; 17 found; start..end, strand, type, name):
    906..1494    +  rep_origin     ori: high-copy-number ColE1/pMB1/pBR322/pUC origin of replication
   1677..1769    +  CDS            lacI (fragment): lac repressor; lacI; The lac repressor binds to the lac operator to inhibit transcription in E. coli. This inhibition can be relieved by adding lactose or isopropyl-β-D-thiogalactopyranoside (IPTG).
   1782..1803    +  protein_bind   CAP binding site: CAP binding activates transcription in the presence of cAMP. E. coli catabolite activator protein
   1818..1848    +  promoter       lac promoter: promoter for the E. coli lac operon
   1856..1872    +  protein_bind   lac operator: The lac repressor binds to the lac operator to inhibit transcription in E. coli. This inhibition can be relieved by adding lactose or isopropyl-β-D-thiogalactopyranoside (IPTG). lac repressor encoded by lacI
   1933..2063    -  repeat_region  AAV2 ITR (fragment): inverted terminal repeat of adeno-associated virus serotype 2 inverted
   2337..2353    -  CDS            CLIP-tag™ (fragment): human O6-alkylguanine-DNA-alkyltransferase variant that forms covalent bonds with benzylcytosine derivatives fast-reacting variant, optimized for mammalian expression
   3188..3320    +  intron         chimeric intron: chimera between introns from human β-globin and immunoglobulin heavy chain genes
   3347..4066    +  CDS            EmGFP: Emerald GFP mammalian codon-optimized
   4081..4667    +  misc_feature   WPRE: woodchuck hepatitis virus posttranscriptional regulatory element
   4682..4803    -  polyA_signal   SV40 poly(A) signal: SV40 polyadenylation signal
   4826..4894    -  CDS            large T antigen (fragment): large T antigen from SV40 (simian virus 40)
   4999..5129    +  repeat_region  AAV2 ITR (fragment): inverted terminal repeat of adeno-associated virus serotype 2 inverted
   5143..5300    +  CDS            lacZα (fragment): LacZα fragment of β-galactosidase; lacZ fragment
   5305..5733    +  rep_origin     f1 ori (sequence partly withheld): f1 bacteriophage origin of replication; arrow indicates direction of (+) strand synthesis
   5786..5890    +  promoter       AmpR promoter: bla
   5891..735     +  CDS            AmpR (across the origin): β-lactamase; bla; confers resistance to ampicillin, carbenicillin, and related antibiotics
