[The description below was written by a language model from this plasmid's Addgene catalogue record and pLannotate feature annotations shown in this document.]
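Description:
pEMS2382 is an AAV transfer (cis) plasmid built on the pEMS2131 backbone, designed for packaging a recombinant adeno-associated virus genome that reports the activity of a human-derived MiniPromoter. The payload lies between two AAV2 inverted terminal repeats, which provide the signals for replication and encapsidation when helper and rep/cap functions are supplied in trans. Within the ITRs, Ple384, a 1.7 kb MiniPromoter assembled from regulatory sequence of the human tyrosine hydroxylase (TH) gene and cloned between retained FseI and AscI sites, sits upstream of a chimeric β-globin/immunoglobulin intron. It drives a mammalian codon-optimized Emerald GFP (EmGFP) coding sequence. A WPRE follows the reporter to enhance transcript stability and expression, and an SV40 polyadenylation signal terminates the transcript. The MiniPromoter itself is not annotated in the feature table but corresponds to the unannotated region between the upstream ITR and the intron. The short CLIP-tag hit there, like the lacI, lacZα and large T antigen fragments elsewhere, is most likely a spurious match or a vector remnant rather than a functional element.

In bacteria, the plasmid is propagated through a ColE1/pUC-type origin and selected with ampicillin via β-lactamase; an f1 origin is also present. The catalogue lists it as low copy despite the origin annotation and recommends recombination-deficient strains, consistent with the instability typical of ITRs. The sequenced record is 6,016 nt, somewhat less than the sum of the listed backbone and insert sizes, a difference the record does not explain. According to the associated work, the construct is used to target reporter expression to midbrain dopaminergic neurons in mice and monkeys, serving to validate a compact TH promoter for AAV delivery.
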