Addgene plasmid #225638: pEMS2382
Purpose: AAV plasmid with Ple384 (TH MiniPromoter) driving expression of EmGFP. Contains WPRE.
Depositing lab: Elizabeth Simpson. Depositing organization: University of British Columbia. Publication: MiniPromoters Ple384 (TH) and Ple388 (PITX3) for targeting midbrain dopaminergic neurons in mice and monkeys. Galvan A, Choi D, Korecki AJ, de Moura Gomes A, Fornes O, Tanimura J, Farkas RA, Lam SL, Lu G, Petkau TL, Yao A, Wasserman WW, Leavitt BR, Simpson EM, Smith Y. Sci Rep. 2026 Feb 16. doi: 10.1038/s41598-026-37466-2. PubMed 41698976.
Backbone
  Vector backbone: pEMS2131
  Backbone manufacturer: Elizabeth Simpson (Addgene plasmid # 111895)
  Backbone size w/o insert (bp): 4999
  Vector type: AAV
Growth in bacteria
  Bacterial resistance: Ampicillin, 100 μg/mL
  Growth temperature: 37°C
  Growth strain: NEB Stable
  Growth instructions: We also recommend using “SURE” cells from Agilent, that the colonies are freshly picked, and that you limit the time to grow the culture. We typically transform the plasmid in the afternoon and take out the plate from the 37 degree incubator in the morning, we then pick the colonies and grow in LB for ~ 20 hrs
  Copy number: Low Copy
Gene/Insert
  Gene/Insert name: Ple384 (alt name: TH MiniPromoter)
  Species: H. sapiens (human)
  Insert size (bp): 1702
  Entrez Gene: TH (a.k.a. DYT14, DYT5b, TYH)
  Cloning method: Restriction Enzyme; 5′ cloning site FseI (not destroyed); 3′ cloning site AscI (not destroyed)
  Sequencing primers: 5′ oEMS6098 (GCCATGCTCTAGGAAGATCG); 3′ oEMS6163 (GGTTCTTGATCCCTTCTGAC)
Terms and licenses: Academic/Nonprofit Terms; Industry Terms: Not Available to Industry
How to cite: pEMS2382 was a gift from Elizabeth Simpson (Addgene plasmid # 225638 ; http://n2t.net/addgene:225638 ; RRID:Addgene_225638)
